Addgene plasmid #77491: BMPR1B gRNA (BRDN0001148600)
Purpose: 3rd generation lentiviral gRNA plasmid targeting human BMPR1B
Depositing lab: John Doench & David Root. Depositing organization: Broad Institute. Publication: Optimized sgRNA design to maximize activity and minimize off-target effects of CRISPR-Cas9. Doench JG, Fusi N, Sullender M, Hegde M, Vaimberg EW, Donovan KF, Smith I, Tothova Z, Wilen C, Orchard R, Virgin HW, Listgarten J, Root DE. Nat Biotechnol. 2016 Jan 18. doi: 10.1038/nbt.3437. PubMed 26780180.
Backbone
  Vector backbone: lentiGuide-Puro
  Backbone manufacturer: Zhang Lab (Addgene plasmid # 52963)
  Vector type: Mammalian Expression, Lentiviral, CRISPR
  Selectable markers: Puromycin
Growth in bacteria
  Bacterial resistance: Ampicillin, 100 μg/mL
  Growth temperature: 37°C
  Growth strain: DH5alpha
  Copy number: High Copy
Gene/Insert
  Gene/Insert name: BMPR1B (alt names: BMPR1B; NM_001203.2)
  gRNA/shRNA sequence: TGATGGACCTATACACCACA
  Species: H. sapiens (human)
  Entrez Gene: BMPR1B (a.k.a. ALK-6, ALK6, AMD3, AMDD, BDA1D, BDA2, CDw293)
  Promoter: hU6
  Cloning method: Unknown
  Sequencing primers: 5′ U6-F; 3′ pS2-R
Terms and licenses: Academic/Nonprofit Terms; Industry Terms: Not Available to Industry
Depositor comments: The gRNA was designed to target the following Genbank reference sequence(s): NM_001203.2,NM_001256792.1,NM_001256793.1,NM_001256794.1. Note that this plasmid does NOT contain Cas9. It should be used in conjunction with lentiCas9-Blast (Addgene #52962) or otherwise with cell lines already expressing Cas9. Browse the full kinome gRNA library at http://www.addgene.org/pooled-library/broadgpp-human-kinome/ or visit http://www.broadinstitute.org/rnai/public/ for detailed protocols and information.
How to cite: BMPR1B gRNA (BRDN0001148600) was a gift from John Doench & David Root (Addgene plasmid # 77491 ; http://n2t.net/addgene:77491 ; RRID:Addgene_77491)
