[The description below was written by a language model from this plasmid's Addgene catalogue record and pLannotate feature annotations shown in this document.]
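Description:
BMPR1B gRNA (BRDN0001148600) is a third-generation lentiviral CRISPR guide plasmid built on the lentiGuide-Puro backbone and designed to target human BMPR1B, the bone morphogenetic protein receptor type 1B (also known as ALK6). It is maintained in E. coli as a high-copy plasmid through a ColE1/pUC-type origin with ampicillin selection from the β-lactamase gene. The backbone also carries an f1 origin, an SV40 origin and remnants of lac and phage promoter elements from the parental cloning vector.

The lentiviral genome is transcribed from an RSV promoter fused to a truncated HIV-1 5' LTR, which makes packaging Tat-independent. It includes the Ψ packaging signal with a partial gag sequence, the Rev response element, a central polypurine tract and a self-inactivating ΔU3 3' LTR followed by an SV40 polyadenylation signal. Two expression units lie between the LTRs. A human U6 RNA polymerase III promoter drives the BMPR1B-specific spacer fused to the Streptococcus pyogenes guide RNA scaffold. Downstream, the EF-1α core promoter with its intron A drives puromycin N-acetyltransferase, with a WPRE enhancing transcript expression, so that transduced mammalian cells can be selected with puromycin.

The plasmid does not encode Cas9, so it must be used with a separate Cas9 vector such as lentiCas9-Blast or in cells that already express Cas9. The guide was designed against several BMPR1B reference transcripts and belongs to a human kinome gRNA collection associated with work on optimised sgRNA design. Its typical use is Cas9-mediated disruption of BMPR1B in human cells.
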