Features (pLannotate 1.2.2; 29 found; start..end, strand, type, name):
     14..80      +  CDS            small t antigen (fragment): SV40 (simian virus 40) small t antigen
    106..317     +  promoter       EF-1α core promoter: core promoter for human elongation factor EF-1α
    318..1256    +  intron         EF-1α intron A: intron upstream of the start codon of human EF-1α
   1278..1877    +  CDS            PuroR (fragment): puromycin N-acetyltransferase; pac from Streptomyces; confers resistance to puromycin
   1893..2481    +  misc_feature   WPRE: woodchuck hepatitis virus posttranscriptional regulatory element
   2532..2551    +  misc_feature   cPPT/CTS (fragment): central polypurine tract and central termination sequence of HIV-1
   2553..2786    +  LTR            3' LTR (ΔU3): self-inactivating 3' long terminal repeat (LTR) from HIV-1
   2864..2985    +  polyA_signal   SV40 poly(A) signal: SV40 polyadenylation signal
   3025..3160    +  rep_origin     SV40 ori: SV40 origin of replication
   3181..3199    -  promoter       T7 promoter: promoter for bacteriophage T7 RNA polymerase
   3207..3362    +  CDS            lacZα (fragment): LacZα fragment of β-galactosidase; lacZ fragment
   3367..3795    +  rep_origin     f1 ori (sequence partly withheld): f1 bacteriophage origin of replication; arrow indicates direction of (+) strand synthesis
   3848..3952    +  promoter       AmpR promoter: bla
   3953..4813    +  CDS            AmpR: β-lactamase; bla; confers resistance to ampicillin, carbenicillin, and related antibiotics
   4984..5572    +  rep_origin     ori: high-copy-number ColE1/pMB1/pBR322/pUC origin of replication
   5755..5847    +  CDS            lacI (fragment): lac repressor; lacI; The lac repressor binds to the lac operator to inhibit transcription in E. coli. This inhibition can be relieved by adding lactose or isopropyl-β-D-thiogalactopyranoside (IPTG).
   5860..5881    +  protein_bind   CAP binding site: CAP binding activates transcription in the presence of cAMP. E. coli catabolite activator protein
   5896..5926    +  promoter       lac promoter: promoter for the E. coli lac operon
   5934..5950    +  protein_bind   lac operator: The lac repressor binds to the lac operator to inhibit transcription in E. coli. This inhibition can be relieved by adding lactose or isopropyl-β-D-thiogalactopyranoside (IPTG). lac repressor encoded by lacI
   5995..6013    +  promoter       T3 promoter: promoter for bacteriophage T3 RNA polymerase
   6041..6267    +  promoter       RSV promoter: Rous sarcoma virus enhancer/promoter
   6268..6448    +  LTR            5' LTR (truncated): truncated 5' long terminal repeat (LTR) from HIV-1
   6495..6620    +  misc_feature   HIV-1 Ψ: packaging signal of human immunodeficiency virus type 1
   6604..6967    +  CDS            HIV-1 gag (fragment): gag protein from human immunodeficiency virus 1; gag
   7113..7346    +  misc_feature   RRE: The Rev response element (RRE) of HIV-1 allows for Rev-dependent mRNA export from the nucleus to the cytoplasm.
   7723..7749    +  CDS            Rev (fragment): human immunodeficiency virus 1 (HIV-1) Rev protein; rev; enhances nuclear export of unspliced and incompletely spliced viral mRNAs
   7753..7993    +  promoter       U6 promoter: RNA polymerase III promoter for human U6 snRNA
   8023..8098    +  misc_RNA       gRNA scaffold: guide RNA scaffold for the Streptococcus pyogenes CRISPR/Cas9 system
   8154..8271    +  misc_feature   cPPT/CTS: central polypurine tract and central termination sequence of HIV-1
>Addgene plasmid #77491 | BMPR1B gRNA (BRDN0001148600) | addgene full sequence | sequence record 187866 | Addgene Assembled Sequence
CCCGGGTGCAAAGATGGATAAAGTTTTAAACAGAGAGGAATCTTTGCAGCTAATGGACCTTCTAGGTCTT
GAAAGGAGTGGGAATTGGCTCCGGTGCCCGTCAGTGGGCAGAGCGCACATCGCCCACAGTCCCCGAGAAG
TTGGGGGGAGGGGTCGGCAATTGATCCGGTGCCTAGAGAAGGTGGCGCGGGGTAAACTGGGAAAGTGATG
TCGTGTACTGGCTCCGCCTTTTTCCCGAGGGTGGGGGAGAACCGTATATAAGTGCAGTAGTCGCCGTGAA
CGTTCTTTTTCGCAACGGGTTTGCCGCCAGAACACAGGTAAGTGCCGTGTGTGGTTCCCGCGGGCCTGGC
CTCTTTACGGGTTATGGCCCTTGCGTGCCTTGAATTACTTCCACCTGGCTGCAGTACGTGATTCTTGATC
CCGAGCTTCGGGTTGGAAGTGGGTGGGAGAGTTCGAGGCCTTGCGCTTAAGGAGCCCCTTCGCCTCGTGC
TTGAGTTGAGGCCTGGCCTGGGCGCTGGGGCCGCCGCGTGCGAATCTGGTGGCACCTTCGCGCCTGTCTC
GCTGCTTTCGATAAGTCTCTAGCCATTTAAAATTTTTGATGACCTGCTGCGACGCTTTTTTTCTGGCAAG
ATAGTCTTGTAAATGCGGGCCAAGATCTGCACACTGGTATTTCGGTTTTTGGGGCCGCGGGCGGCGACGG
GGCCCGTGCGTCCCAGCGCACATGTTCGGCGAGGCGGGGCCTGCGAGCGCGGCCACCGAGAATCGGACGG
GGGTAGTCTCAAGCTGGCCGGCCTGCTCTGGTGCCTGGCCTCGCGCCGCCGTGTATCGCCCCGCCCTGGG
CGGCAAGGCTGGCCCGGTCGGCACCAGTTGCGTGAGCGGAAAGATGGCCGCTTCCCGGCCCTGCTGCAGG
GAGCTCAAAATGGAGGACGCGGCGCTCGGGAGAGCGGGCGGGTGAGTCACCCACACAAAGGAAAAGGGCC
TTTCCGTCCTCAGCCGTCGCTTCATGTGACTCCACGGAGTACCGGGCGCCGTCCAGGCACCTCGATTAGT
TCTCGAGCTTTTGGAGTACGTCGTCTTTAGGTTGGGGGGAGGGGTTTTATGCGATGGAGTTTCCCCACAC
TGAGTGGGTGGAGACTGAAGTTAGGCCAGCTTGGCACTTGATGTAATTCTCCTTGGAATTTGCCCTTTTT
GAGTTTGGATCTTGGTTCATTCTCAAGCCTCAGACAGTGGTTCAAAGTTTTTTTCTTCCATTTCAGGTGT
CGTGACGTACGGCCACCATGACCGAGTACAAGCCCACGGTGCGCCTCGCCACCCGCGACGACGTCCCCAG
GGCCGTACGCACCCTCGCCGCCGCGTTCGCCGACTACCCCGCCACGCGCCACACCGTCGATCCGGACCGC
CACATCGAGCGGGTCACCGAGCTGCAAGAACTCTTCCTCACGCGCGTCGGGCTCGACATCGGCAAGGTGT
GGGTCGCGGACGACGGCGCCGCCGTGGCGGTCTGGACCACGCCGGAGAGCGTCGAAGCGGGGGCGGTGTT
CGCCGAGATCGGCCCGCGCATGGCCGAGTTGAGCGGTTCCCGGCTGGCCGCGCAGCAACAGATGGAAGGC
CTCCTGGCGCCGCACCGGCCCAAGGAGCCCGCGTGGTTCCTGGCCACCGTCGGAGTCTCGCCCGACCACC
AGGGCAAGGGTCTGGGCAGCGCCGTCGTGCTCCCCGGAGTGGAGGCGGCCGAGCGCGCCGGGGTGCCCGC
CTTCCTGGAGACCTCCGCGCCCCGCAACCTCCCCTTCTACGAGCGGCTCGGCTTCACCGTCACCGCCGAC
GTCGAGGTGCCCGAAGGACCGCGCACCTGGTGCATGACCCGCAAGCCCGGTGCCTGAACGCGTTAAGTCG
ACAATCAACCTCTGGATTACAAAATTTGTGAAAGATTGACTGGTATTCTTAACTATGTTGCTCCTTTTAC
GCTATGTGGATACGCTGCTTTAATGCCTTTGTATCATGCTATTGCTTCCCGTATGGCTTTCATTTTCTCC
TCCTTGTATAAATCCTGGTTGCTGTCTCTTTATGAGGAGTTGTGGCCCGTTGTCAGGCAACGTGGCGTGG
TGTGCACTGTGTTTGCTGACGCAACCCCCACTGGTTGGGGCATTGCCACCACCTGTCAGCTCCTTTCCGG
GACTTTCGCTTTCCCCCTCCCTATTGCCACGGCGGAACTCATCGCCGCCTGCCTTGCCCGCTGCTGGACA
GGGGCTCGGCTGTTGGGCACTGACAATTCCGTGGTGTTGTCGGGGAAATCATCGTCCTTTCCTTGGCTGC
TCGCCTGTGTTGCCACCTGGATTCTGCGCGGGACGTCCTTCTGCTACGTCCCTTCGGCCCTCAATCCAGC
GGACCTTCCTTCCCGCGGCCTGCTGCCGGCTCTGCGGCCTCTTCCGCGTCTTCGCCTTCGCCCTCAGACG
AGTCGGATCTCCCTTTGGGCCGCCTCCCCGCGTCGACTTTAAGACCAATGACTTACAAGGCAGCTGTAGA
TCTTAGCCACTTTTTAAAAGAAAAGGGGGGACTGGAAGGGCTAATTCACTCCCAACGAAGACAAGATCTG
CTTTTTGCTTGTACTGGGTCTCTCTGGTTAGACCAGATCTGAGCCTGGGAGCTCTCTGGCTAACTAGGGA
ACCCACTGCTTAAGCCTCAATAAAGCTTGCCTTGAGTGCTTCAAGTAGTGTGTGCCCGTCTGTTGTGTGA
CTCTGGTAACTAGAGATCCCTCAGACCCTTTTAGTCAGTGTGGAAAATCTCTAGCAGTACGTATAGTAGT
TCATGTCATCTTATTATTCAGTATTTATAACTTGCAAAGAAATGAATATCAGAGAGTGAGAGGAACTTGT
TTATTGCAGCTTATAATGGTTACAAATAAAGCAATAGCATCACAAATTTCACAAATAAAGCATTTTTTTC
ACTGCATTCTAGTTGTGGTTTGTCCAAACTCATCAATGTATCTTATCATGTCTGGCTCTAGCTATCCCGC
CCCTAACTCCGCCCATCCCGCCCCTAACTCCGCCCAGTTCCGCCCATTCTCCGCCCCATGGCTGACTAAT
TTTTTTTATTTATGCAGAGGCCGAGGCCGCCTCGGCCTCTGAGCTATTCCAGAAGTAGTGAGGAGGCTTT
TTTGGAGGCCTAGGGACGTACCCAATTCGCCCTATAGTGAGTCGTATTACGCGCGCTCACTGGCCGTCGT
TTTACAACGTCGTGACTGGGAAAACCCTGGCGTTACCCAACTTAATCGCCTTGCAGCACATCCCCCTTTC
GCCAGCTGGCGTAATAGCGAAGAGGCCCGCACCGATCGCCCTTCCCAACAGTTGCGCAGCCTGAATGGCG
AATGGG
[124 nt withheld, positions 3367-3490]
C
[91 nt withheld, positions 3492-3582]
A
[49 nt withheld, positions 3584-3632]
CCTTTGACGTTGGAGTCCACGTTCTTT
[37 nt withheld, positions 3660-3696]
ACCCTATCTCGGTCTATTCTTTTGATTTATAAGGGATTTTGCCGATTTCGGCCTATTGGTTAAAAAATGA
GCTGATTTAACAAAAATTTAACGCGAATTTTAACAAAATATTAACGCTTACAATTTAGGTGGCACTTTTC
GGGGAAATGTGCGCGGAACCCCTATTTGTTTATTTTTCTAAATACATTCAAATATGTATCCGCTCATGAG
ACAATAACCCTGATAAATGCTTCAATAATATTGAAAAAGGAAGAGTATGAGTATTCAACATTTCCGTGTC
GCCCTTATTCCCTTTTTTGCGGCATTTTGCCTTCCTGTTTTTGCTCACCCAGAAACGCTGGTGAAAGTAA
AAGATGCTGAAGATCAGTTGGGTGCACGAGTGGGTTACATCGAACTGGATCTCAACAGCGGTAAGATCCT
TGAGAGTTTTCGCCCCGAAGAACGTTTTCCAATGATGAGCACTTTTAAAGTTCTGCTATGTGGCGCGGTA
TTATCCCGTATTGACGCCGGGCAAGAGCAACTCGGTCGCCGCATACACTATTCTCAGAATGACTTGGTTG
AGTACTCACCAGTCACAGAAAAGCATCTTACGGATGGCATGACAGTAAGAGAATTATGCAGTGCTGCCAT
AACCATGAGTGATAACACTGCGGCCAACTTACTTCTGACAACGATCGGAGGACCGAAGGAGCTAACCGCT
TTTTTGCACAACATGGGGGATCATGTAACTCGCCTTGATCGTTGGGAACCGGAGCTGAATGAAGCCATAC
CAAACGACGAGCGTGACACCACGATGCCTGTAGCAATGGCAACAACGTTGCGCAAACTATTAACTGGCGA
ACTACTTACTCTAGCTTCCCGGCAACAATTAATAGACTGGATGGAGGCGGATAAAGTTGCAGGACCACTT
CTGCGCTCGGCCCTTCCGGCTGGCTGGTTTATTGCTGATAAATCTGGAGCCGGTGAGCGTGGGTCTCGCG
GTATCATTGCAGCACTGGGGCCAGATGGTAAGCCCTCCCGTATCGTAGTTATCTACACGACGGGGAGTCA
GGCAACTATGGATGAACGAAATAGACAGATCGCTGAGATAGGTGCCTCACTGATTAAGCATTGGTAACTG
TCAGACCAAGTTTACTCATATATACTTTAGATTGATTTAAAACTTCATTTTTAATTTAAAAGGATCTAGG
TGAAGATCCTTTTTGATAATCTCATGACCAAAATCCCTTAACGTGAGTTTTCGTTCCACTGAGCGTCAGA
CCCCGTAGAAAAGATCAAAGGATCTTCTTGAGATCCTTTTTTTCTGCGCGTAATCTGCTGCTTGCAAACA
AAAAAACCACCGCTACCAGCGGTGGTTTGTTTGCCGGATCAAGAGCTACCAACTCTTTTTCCGAAGGTAA
CTGGCTTCAGCAGAGCGCAGATACCAAATACTGTTCTTCTAGTGTAGCCGTAGTTAGGCCACCACTTCAA
GAACTCTGTAGCACCGCCTACATACCTCGCTCTGCTAATCCTGTTACCAGTGGCTGCTGCCAGTGGCGAT
AAGTCGTGTCTTACCGGGTTGGACTCAAGACGATAGTTACCGGATAAGGCGCAGCGGTCGGGCTGAACGG
GGGGTTCGTGCACACAGCCCAGCTTGGAGCGAACGACCTACACCGAACTGAGATACCTACAGCGTGAGCT
ATGAGAAAGCGCCACGCTTCCCGAAGGGAGAAAGGCGGACAGGTATCCGGTAAGCGGCAGGGTCGGAACA
GGAGAGCGCACGAGGGAGCTTCCAGGGGGAAACGCCTGGTATCTTTATAGTCCTGTCGGGTTTCGCCACC
TCTGACTTGAGCGTCGATTTTTGTGATGCTCGTCAGGGGGGCGGAGCCTATGGAAAAACGCCAGCAACGC
GGCCTTTTTACGGTTCCTGGCCTTTTGCTGGCCTTTTGCTCACATGTTCTTTCCTGCGTTATCCCCTGAT
TCTGTGGATAACCGTATTACCGCCTTTGAGTGAGCTGATACCGCTCGCCGCAGCCGAACGACCGAGCGCA
GCGAGTCAGTGAGCGAGGAAGCGGAAGAGCGCCCAATACGCAAACCGCCTCTCCCCGCGCGTTGGCCGAT
TCATTAATGCAGCTGGCACGACAGGTTTCCCGACTGGAAAGCGGGCAGTGAGCGCAACGCAATTAATGTG
AGTTAGCTCACTCATTAGGCACCCCAGGCTTTACACTTTATGCTTCCGGCTCGTATGTTGTGTGGAATTG
TGAGCGGATAACAATTTCACACAGGAAACAGCTATGACCATGATTACGCCAAGCGCGCAATTAACCCTCA
CTAAAGGGAACAAAAGCTGGAGCTGCAAGCTTAATGTAGTCTTATGCAATACTCTTGTAGTCTTGCAACA
TGGTAACGATGAGTTAGCAACATGCCTTACAAGGAGAGAAAAAGCACCGTGCATGCCGATTGGTGGAAGT
AAGGTGGTACGATCGTGCCTTATTAGGAAGGCAACAGACGGGTCTGACATGGATTGGACGAACCACTGAA
TTGCCGCATTGCAGAGATATTGTATTTAAGTGCCTAGCTCGATACATAAACGGGTCTCTCTGGTTAGACC
AGATCTGAGCCTGGGAGCTCTCTGGCTAACTAGGGAACCCACTGCTTAAGCCTCAATAAAGCTTGCCTTG
AGTGCTTCAAGTAGTGTGTGCCCGTCTGTTGTGTGACTCTGGTAACTAGAGATCCCTCAGACCCTTTTAG
TCAGTGTGGAAAATCTCTAGCAGTGGCGCCCGAACAGGGACTTGAAAGCGAAAGGGAAACCAGAGGAGCT
CTCTCGACGCAGGACTCGGCTTGCTGAAGCGCGCACGGCAAGAGGCGAGGGGCGGCGACTGGTGAGTACG
CCAAAAATTTTGACTAGCGGAGGCTAGAAGGAGAGAGATGGGTGCGAGAGCGTCAGTATTAAGCGGGGGA
GAATTAGATCGCGATGGGAAAAAATTCGGTTAAGGCCAGGGGGAAAGAAAAAATATAAATTAAAACATAT
AGTATGGGCAAGCAGGGAGCTAGAACGATTCGCAGTTAATCCTGGCCTGTTAGAAACATCAGAAGGCTGT
AGACAAATACTGGGACAGCTACAACCATCCCTTCAGACAGGATCAGAAGAACTTAGATCATTATATAATA
CAGTAGCAACCCTCTATTGTGTGCATCAAAGGATAGAGATAAAAGACACCAAGGAAGCTTTAGACAAGAT
AGAGGAAGAGCAAAACAAAAGTAAGACCACCGCACAGCAAGCGGCCGCTGATCTTCAGACCTGGAGGAGG
AGATATGAGGGACAATTGGAGAAGTGAATTATATAAATATAAAGTAGTAAAAATTGAACCATTAGGAGTA
GCACCCACCAAGGCAAAGAGAAGAGTGGTGCAGAGAGAAAAAAGAGCAGTGGGAATAGGAGCTTTGTTCC
TTGGGTTCTTGGGAGCAGCAGGAAGCACTATGGGCGCAGCGTCAATGACGCTGACGGTACAGGCCAGACA
ATTATTGTCTGGTATAGTGCAGCAGCAGAACAATTTGCTGAGGGCTATTGAGGCGCAACAGCATCTGTTG
CAACTCACAGTCTGGGGCATCAAGCAGCTCCAGGCAAGAATCCTGGCTGTGGAAAGATACCTAAAGGATC
AACAGCTCCTGGGGATTTGGGGTTGCTCTGGAAAACTCATTTGCACCACTGCTGTGCCTTGGAATGCTAG
TTGGAGTAATAAATCTCTGGAACAGATTTGGAATCACACGACCTGGATGGAGTGGGACAGAGAAATTAAC
AATTACACAAGCTTAATACACTCCTTAATTGAAGAATCGCAAAACCAGCAAGAAAAGAATGAACAAGAAT
TATTGGAATTAGATAAATGGGCAAGTTTGTGGAATTGGTTTAACATAACAAATTGGCTGTGGTATATAAA
ATTATTCATAATGATAGTAGGAGGCTTGGTAGGTTTAAGAATAGTTTTTGCTGTACTTTCTATAGTGAAT
AGAGTTAGGCAGGGATATTCACCATTATCGTTTCAGACCCACCTCCCAACCCCGAGGGGACCCAGAGAGG
GCCTATTTCCCATGATTCCTTCATATTTGCATATACGATACAAGGCTGTTAGAGAGATAATTAGAATTAA
TTTGACTGTAAACACAAAGATATTAGTACAAAATACGTGACGTAGAAAGTAATAATTTCTTGGGTAGTTT
GCAGTTTTAAAATTATGTTTTAAAATGGACTATCATATGCTTACCGTAACTTGAAAGTATTTCGATTTCT
TGGCTTTATATATCTTGTGGAAAGGACGAAACACCGTGATGGACCTATACACCACAGTTTTAGAGCTAGA
AATAGCAAGTTAAAATAAGGCTAGTCCGTTATCAACTTGAAAAAGTGGCACCGAGTCGGTGCTTTTTTAA
GCTTGGCGTAACTAGATCTTGAGACAAATGGCAGTATTCATCCACAATTTTAAAAGAAAAGGGGGGATTG
GGGGGTACAGTGCAGGGGAAAGAATAGTAGACATAATAGCAACAGACATACAAACTAAAGAATTACAAAA
ACAAATTACAAAAATTCAAAATTTTCGGGTTTATTACAGGGACAGCAGAGATCCACTTTGGCGCCGGCTC
GAGGGGG
