>Addgene plasmid #77491 | BMPR1B gRNA (BRDN0001148600) | depositor partial sequence | sequence record 144951 | Target Sequence
TGATGGACCTATACACCACA
