>Addgene plasmid #77491 | BMPR1B gRNA (BRDN0001148600) | addgene partial sequence | sequence record 187865 | hU6-F
TAGAAAGTAATAATTTCTTGGGTAGTTTGCAGTTTTAAAATTATGTTTTAAAATGGACTATCATATGCTT
ACCGTAACTTGAAAGTATTTCGATTTCTTGGCTTTATATATCTTGTGGAAAGGACGAAACACCGTGATGG
ACCTATACACCACAGTTTTAGAGCTAGAAATAGCAAGTTAAAATAAGGCTAGTCCGTTATCAACTTGAAA
AAGTGGCACCGAGTCGGTGCTTTTTTAAGCTTGGCGTAACTAGATCTTGAGACAAATGGCAGTATTCATC
CACAATTTTAAAAGAAAAGGGGGGATTGGGGGGTACAGTGCAGGGGAAAGAATAGTAGACATAATAGCAA
CAGACATACAAACTAAAGAATTACAAAAACAAATTACAAAAATTCAAAATTTTCGGGTTTATTACAGGGA
CAGCAGAGATCCACTTTGGCGCCGGCTCGAGGGGGCCCGGGTGCAAAGATGGATAAAGTTTTAAACAGAG
AGGAATCTTTGCAGCTAATGGACCTTCTAGGTCTTGAAAGGAGTGGGAATTGGCTCCGGTGCCCGTCAGT
GGGCAGAGCG
